>Addgene plasmid #77857 | EEF2K gRNA (BRDN0001145953) | addgene full sequence | sequence record 188536 | Addgene Assembled Sequence
CCCGGGTGCAAAGATGGATAAAGTTTTAAACAGAGAGGAATCTTTGCAGCTAATGGACCTTCTAGGTCTT
GAAAGGAGTGGGAATTGGCTCCGGTGCCCGTCAGTGGGCAGAGCGCACATCGCCCACAGTCCCCGAGAAG
TTGGGGGGAGGGGTCGGCAATTGATCCGGTGCCTAGAGAAGGTGGCGCGGGGTAAACTGGGAAAGTGATG
TCGTGTACTGGCTCCGCCTTTTTCCCGAGGGTGGGGGAGAACCGTATATAAGTGCAGTAGTCGCCGTGAA
CGTTCTTTTTCGCAACGGGTTTGCCGCCAGAACACAGGTAAGTGCCGTGTGTGGTTCCCGCGGGCCTGGC
CTCTTTACGGGTTATGGCCCTTGCGTGCCTTGAATTACTTCCACCTGGCTGCAGTACGTGATTCTTGATC
CCGAGCTTCGGGTTGGAAGTGGGTGGGAGAGTTCGAGGCCTTGCGCTTAAGGAGCCCCTTCGCCTCGTGC
TTGAGTTGAGGCCTGGCCTGGGCGCTGGGGCCGCCGCGTGCGAATCTGGTGGCACCTTCGCGCCTGTCTC
GCTGCTTTCGATAAGTCTCTAGCCATTTAAAATTTTTGATGACCTGCTGCGACGCTTTTTTTCTGGCAAG
ATAGTCTTGTAAATGCGGGCCAAGATCTGCACACTGGTATTTCGGTTTTTGGGGCCGCGGGCGGCGACGG
GGCCCGTGCGTCCCAGCGCACATGTTCGGCGAGGCGGGGCCTGCGAGCGCGGCCACCGAGAATCGGACGG
GGGTAGTCTCAAGCTGGCCGGCCTGCTCTGGTGCCTGGCCTCGCGCCGCCGTGTATCGCCCCGCCCTGGG
CGGCAAGGCTGGCCCGGTCGGCACCAGTTGCGTGAGCGGAAAGATGGCCGCTTCCCGGCCCTGCTGCAGG
GAGCTCAAAATGGAGGACGCGGCGCTCGGGAGAGCGGGCGGGTGAGTCACCCACACAAAGGAAAAGGGCC
TTTCCGTCCTCAGCCGTCGCTTCATGTGACTCCACGGAGTACCGGGCGCCGTCCAGGCACCTCGATTAGT
TCTCGAGCTTTTGGAGTACGTCGTCTTTAGGTTGGGGGGAGGGGTTTTATGCGATGGAGTTTCCCCACAC
TGAGTGGGTGGAGACTGAAGTTAGGCCAGCTTGGCACTTGATGTAATTCTCCTTGGAATTTGCCCTTTTT
GAGTTTGGATCTTGGTTCATTCTCAAGCCTCAGACAGTGGTTCAAAGTTTTTTTCTTCCATTTCAGGTGT
CGTGACGTACGGCCACCATGACCGAGTACAAGCCCACGGTGCGCCTCGCCACCCGCGACGACGTCCCCAG
GGCCGTACGCACCCTCGCCGCCGCGTTCGCCGACTACCCCGCCACGCGCCACACCGTCGATCCGGACCGC
CACATCGAGCGGGTCACCGAGCTGCAAGAACTCTTCCTCACGCGCGTCGGGCTCGACATCGGCAAGGTGT
GGGTCGCGGACGACGGCGCCGCCGTGGCGGTCTGGACCACGCCGGAGAGCGTCGAAGCGGGGGCGGTGTT
CGCCGAGATCGGCCCGCGCATGGCCGAGTTGAGCGGTTCCCGGCTGGCCGCGCAGCAACAGATGGAAGGC
CTCCTGGCGCCGCACCGGCCCAAGGAGCCCGCGTGGTTCCTGGCCACCGTCGGAGTCTCGCCCGACCACC
AGGGCAAGGGTCTGGGCAGCGCCGTCGTGCTCCCCGGAGTGGAGGCGGCCGAGCGCGCCGGGGTGCCCGC
CTTCCTGGAGACCTCCGCGCCCCGCAACCTCCCCTTCTACGAGCGGCTCGGCTTCACCGTCACCGCCGAC
GTCGAGGTGCCCGAAGGACCGCGCACCTGGTGCATGACCCGCAAGCCCGGTGCCTGAACGCGTTAAGTCG
ACAATCAACCTCTGGATTACAAAATTTGTGAAAGATTGACTGGTATTCTTAACTATGTTGCTCCTTTTAC
GCTATGTGGATACGCTGCTTTAATGCCTTTGTATCATGCTATTGCTTCCCGTATGGCTTTCATTTTCTCC
TCCTTGTATAAATCCTGGTTGCTGTCTCTTTATGAGGAGTTGTGGCCCGTTGTCAGGCAACGTGGCGTGG
TGTGCACTGTGTTTGCTGACGCAACCCCCACTGGTTGGGGCATTGCCACCACCTGTCAGCTCCTTTCCGG
GACTTTCGCTTTCCCCCTCCCTATTGCCACGGCGGAACTCATCGCCGCCTGCCTTGCCCGCTGCTGGACA
GGGGCTCGGCTGTTGGGCACTGACAATTCCGTGGTGTTGTCGGGGAAATCATCGTCCTTTCCTTGGCTGC
TCGCCTGTGTTGCCACCTGGATTCTGCGCGGGACGTCCTTCTGCTACGTCCCTTCGGCCCTCAATCCAGC
GGACCTTCCTTCCCGCGGCCTGCTGCCGGCTCTGCGGCCTCTTCCGCGTCTTCGCCTTCGCCCTCAGACG
AGTCGGATCTCCCTTTGGGCCGCCTCCCCGCGTCGACTTTAAGACCAATGACTTACAAGGCAGCTGTAGA
TCTTAGCCACTTTTTAAAAGAAAAGGGGGGACTGGAAGGGCTAATTCACTCCCAACGAAGACAAGATCTG
CTTTTTGCTTGTACTGGGTCTCTCTGGTTAGACCAGATCTGAGCCTGGGAGCTCTCTGGCTAACTAGGGA
ACCCACTGCTTAAGCCTCAATAAAGCTTGCCTTGAGTGCTTCAAGTAGTGTGTGCCCGTCTGTTGTGTGA
CTCTGGTAACTAGAGATCCCTCAGACCCTTTTAGTCAGTGTGGAAAATCTCTAGCAGTACGTATAGTAGT
TCATGTCATCTTATTATTCAGTATTTATAACTTGCAAAGAAATGAATATCAGAGAGTGAGAGGAACTTGT
TTATTGCAGCTTATAATGGTTACAAATAAAGCAATAGCATCACAAATTTCACAAATAAAGCATTTTTTTC
ACTGCATTCTAGTTGTGGTTTGTCCAAACTCATCAATGTATCTTATCATGTCTGGCTCTAGCTATCCCGC
CCCTAACTCCGCCCATCCCGCCCCTAACTCCGCCCAGTTCCGCCCATTCTCCGCCCCATGGCTGACTAAT
TTTTTTTATTTATGCAGAGGCCGAGGCCGCCTCGGCCTCTGAGCTATTCCAGAAGTAGTGAGGAGGCTTT
TTTGGAGGCCTAGGGACGTACCCAATTCGCCCTATAGTGAGTCGTATTACGCGCGCTCACTGGCCGTCGT
TTTACAACGTCGTGACTGGGAAAACCCTGGCGTTACCCAACTTAATCGCCTTGCAGCACATCCCCCTTTC
GCCAGCTGGCGTAATAGCGAAGAGGCCCGCACCGATCGCCCTTCCCAACAGTTGCGCAGCCTGAATGGCG
AATGGG
[124 nt withheld, positions 3367-3490]
C
[91 nt withheld, positions 3492-3582]
A
[49 nt withheld, positions 3584-3632]
CCTTTGACGTTGGAGTCCACGTTCTTT
[37 nt withheld, positions 3660-3696]
ACCCTATCTCGGTCTATTCTTTTGATTTATAAGGGATTTTGCCGATTTCGGCCTATTGGTTAAAAAATGA
GCTGATTTAACAAAAATTTAACGCGAATTTTAACAAAATATTAACGCTTACAATTTAGGTGGCACTTTTC
GGGGAAATGTGCGCGGAACCCCTATTTGTTTATTTTTCTAAATACATTCAAATATGTATCCGCTCATGAG
ACAATAACCCTGATAAATGCTTCAATAATATTGAAAAAGGAAGAGTATGAGTATTCAACATTTCCGTGTC
GCCCTTATTCCCTTTTTTGCGGCATTTTGCCTTCCTGTTTTTGCTCACCCAGAAACGCTGGTGAAAGTAA
AAGATGCTGAAGATCAGTTGGGTGCACGAGTGGGTTACATCGAACTGGATCTCAACAGCGGTAAGATCCT
TGAGAGTTTTCGCCCCGAAGAACGTTTTCCAATGATGAGCACTTTTAAAGTTCTGCTATGTGGCGCGGTA
TTATCCCGTATTGACGCCGGGCAAGAGCAACTCGGTCGCCGCATACACTATTCTCAGAATGACTTGGTTG
AGTACTCACCAGTCACAGAAAAGCATCTTACGGATGGCATGACAGTAAGAGAATTATGCAGTGCTGCCAT
AACCATGAGTGATAACACTGCGGCCAACTTACTTCTGACAACGATCGGAGGACCGAAGGAGCTAACCGCT
TTTTTGCACAACATGGGGGATCATGTAACTCGCCTTGATCGTTGGGAACCGGAGCTGAATGAAGCCATAC
CAAACGACGAGCGTGACACCACGATGCCTGTAGCAATGGCAACAACGTTGCGCAAACTATTAACTGGCGA
ACTACTTACTCTAGCTTCCCGGCAACAATTAATAGACTGGATGGAGGCGGATAAAGTTGCAGGACCACTT
CTGCGCTCGGCCCTTCCGGCTGGCTGGTTTATTGCTGATAAATCTGGAGCCGGTGAGCGTGGGTCTCGCG
GTATCATTGCAGCACTGGGGCCAGATGGTAAGCCCTCCCGTATCGTAGTTATCTACACGACGGGGAGTCA
GGCAACTATGGATGAACGAAATAGACAGATCGCTGAGATAGGTGCCTCACTGATTAAGCATTGGTAACTG
TCAGACCAAGTTTACTCATATATACTTTAGATTGATTTAAAACTTCATTTTTAATTTAAAAGGATCTAGG
TGAAGATCCTTTTTGATAATCTCATGACCAAAATCCCTTAACGTGAGTTTTCGTTCCACTGAGCGTCAGA
CCCCGTAGAAAAGATCAAAGGATCTTCTTGAGATCCTTTTTTTCTGCGCGTAATCTGCTGCTTGCAAACA
AAAAAACCACCGCTACCAGCGGTGGTTTGTTTGCCGGATCAAGAGCTACCAACTCTTTTTCCGAAGGTAA
CTGGCTTCAGCAGAGCGCAGATACCAAATACTGTTCTTCTAGTGTAGCCGTAGTTAGGCCACCACTTCAA
GAACTCTGTAGCACCGCCTACATACCTCGCTCTGCTAATCCTGTTACCAGTGGCTGCTGCCAGTGGCGAT
AAGTCGTGTCTTACCGGGTTGGACTCAAGACGATAGTTACCGGATAAGGCGCAGCGGTCGGGCTGAACGG
GGGGTTCGTGCACACAGCCCAGCTTGGAGCGAACGACCTACACCGAACTGAGATACCTACAGCGTGAGCT
ATGAGAAAGCGCCACGCTTCCCGAAGGGAGAAAGGCGGACAGGTATCCGGTAAGCGGCAGGGTCGGAACA
GGAGAGCGCACGAGGGAGCTTCCAGGGGGAAACGCCTGGTATCTTTATAGTCCTGTCGGGTTTCGCCACC
TCTGACTTGAGCGTCGATTTTTGTGATGCTCGTCAGGGGGGCGGAGCCTATGGAAAAACGCCAGCAACGC
GGCCTTTTTACGGTTCCTGGCCTTTTGCTGGCCTTTTGCTCACATGTTCTTTCCTGCGTTATCCCCTGAT
TCTGTGGATAACCGTATTACCGCCTTTGAGTGAGCTGATACCGCTCGCCGCAGCCGAACGACCGAGCGCA
GCGAGTCAGTGAGCGAGGAAGCGGAAGAGCGCCCAATACGCAAACCGCCTCTCCCCGCGCGTTGGCCGAT
TCATTAATGCAGCTGGCACGACAGGTTTCCCGACTGGAAAGCGGGCAGTGAGCGCAACGCAATTAATGTG
AGTTAGCTCACTCATTAGGCACCCCAGGCTTTACACTTTATGCTTCCGGCTCGTATGTTGTGTGGAATTG
TGAGCGGATAACAATTTCACACAGGAAACAGCTATGACCATGATTACGCCAAGCGCGCAATTAACCCTCA
CTAAAGGGAACAAAAGCTGGAGCTGCAAGCTTAATGTAGTCTTATGCAATACTCTTGTAGTCTTGCAACA
TGGTAACGATGAGTTAGCAACATGCCTTACAAGGAGAGAAAAAGCACCGTGCATGCCGATTGGTGGAAGT
AAGGTGGTACGATCGTGCCTTATTAGGAAGGCAACAGACGGGTCTGACATGGATTGGACGAACCACTGAA
TTGCCGCATTGCAGAGATATTGTATTTAAGTGCCTAGCTCGATACATAAACGGGTCTCTCTGGTTAGACC
AGATCTGAGCCTGGGAGCTCTCTGGCTAACTAGGGAACCCACTGCTTAAGCCTCAATAAAGCTTGCCTTG
AGTGCTTCAAGTAGTGTGTGCCCGTCTGTTGTGTGACTCTGGTAACTAGAGATCCCTCAGACCCTTTTAG
TCAGTGTGGAAAATCTCTAGCAGTGGCGCCCGAACAGGGACTTGAAAGCGAAAGGGAAACCAGAGGAGCT
CTCTCGACGCAGGACTCGGCTTGCTGAAGCGCGCACGGCAAGAGGCGAGGGGCGGCGACTGGTGAGTACG
CCAAAAATTTTGACTAGCGGAGGCTAGAAGGAGAGAGATGGGTGCGAGAGCGTCAGTATTAAGCGGGGGA
GAATTAGATCGCGATGGGAAAAAATTCGGTTAAGGCCAGGGGGAAAGAAAAAATATAAATTAAAACATAT
AGTATGGGCAAGCAGGGAGCTAGAACGATTCGCAGTTAATCCTGGCCTGTTAGAAACATCAGAAGGCTGT
AGACAAATACTGGGACAGCTACAACCATCCCTTCAGACAGGATCAGAAGAACTTAGATCATTATATAATA
CAGTAGCAACCCTCTATTGTGTGCATCAAAGGATAGAGATAAAAGACACCAAGGAAGCTTTAGACAAGAT
AGAGGAAGAGCAAAACAAAAGTAAGACCACCGCACAGCAAGCGGCCGCTGATCTTCAGACCTGGAGGAGG
AGATATGAGGGACAATTGGAGAAGTGAATTATATAAATATAAAGTAGTAAAAATTGAACCATTAGGAGTA
GCACCCACCAAGGCAAAGAGAAGAGTGGTGCAGAGAGAAAAAAGAGCAGTGGGAATAGGAGCTTTGTTCC
TTGGGTTCTTGGGAGCAGCAGGAAGCACTATGGGCGCAGCGTCAATGACGCTGACGGTACAGGCCAGACA
ATTATTGTCTGGTATAGTGCAGCAGCAGAACAATTTGCTGAGGGCTATTGAGGCGCAACAGCATCTGTTG
CAACTCACAGTCTGGGGCATCAAGCAGCTCCAGGCAAGAATCCTGGCTGTGGAAAGATACCTAAAGGATC
AACAGCTCCTGGGGATTTGGGGTTGCTCTGGAAAACTCATTTGCACCACTGCTGTGCCTTGGAATGCTAG
TTGGAGTAATAAATCTCTGGAACAGATTTGGAATCACACGACCTGGATGGAGTGGGACAGAGAAATTAAC
AATTACACAAGCTTAATACACTCCTTAATTGAAGAATCGCAAAACCAGCAAGAAAAGAATGAACAAGAAT
TATTGGAATTAGATAAATGGGCAAGTTTGTGGAATTGGTTTAACATAACAAATTGGCTGTGGTATATAAA
ATTATTCATAATGATAGTAGGAGGCTTGGTAGGTTTAAGAATAGTTTTTGCTGTACTTTCTATAGTGAAT
AGAGTTAGGCAGGGATATTCACCATTATCGTTTCAGACCCACCTCCCAACCCCGAGGGGACCCAGAGAGG
GCCTATTTCCCATGATTCCTTCATATTTGCATATACGATACAAGGCTGTTAGAGAGATAATTAGAATTAA
TTTGACTGTAAACACAAAGATATTAGTACAAAATACGTGACGTAGAAAGTAATAATTTCTTGGGTAGTTT
GCAGTTTTAAAATTATGTTTTAAAATGGACTATCATATGCTTACCGTAACTTGAAAGTATTTCGATTTCT
TGGCTTTATATATCTTGTGGAAAGGACGAAACACCGGTGTCGAGTAGCACGTTCGGGTTTTAGAGCTAGA
AATAGCAAGTTAAAATAAGGCTAGTCCGTTATCAACTTGAAAAAGTGGCACCGAGTCGGTGCTTTTTTAA
GCTTGGCGTAACTAGATCTTGAGACAAATGGCAGTATTCATCCACAATTTTAAAAGAAAAGGGGGGATTG
GGGGGTACAGTGCAGGGGAAAGAATAGTAGACATAATAGCAACAGACATACAAACTAAAGAATTACAAAA
ACAAATTACAAAAATTCAAAATTTTCGGGTTTATTACAGGGACAGCAGAGATCCACTTTGGCGCCGGCTC
GAGGGGG
Features (pLannotate 1.2.2; 29 found; start..end, strand, type, name):
     14..80      +  CDS            small t antigen (fragment): SV40 (simian virus 40) small t antigen
    106..317     +  promoter       EF-1α core promoter: core promoter for human elongation factor EF-1α
    318..1256    +  intron         EF-1α intron A: intron upstream of the start codon of human EF-1α
   1278..1877    +  CDS            PuroR (fragment): puromycin N-acetyltransferase; pac from Streptomyces; confers resistance to puromycin
   1893..2481    +  misc_feature   WPRE: woodchuck hepatitis virus posttranscriptional regulatory element
   2532..2551    +  misc_feature   cPPT/CTS (fragment): central polypurine tract and central termination sequence of HIV-1
   2553..2786    +  LTR            3' LTR (ΔU3): self-inactivating 3' long terminal repeat (LTR) from HIV-1
   2864..2985    +  polyA_signal   SV40 poly(A) signal: SV40 polyadenylation signal
   3025..3160    +  rep_origin     SV40 ori: SV40 origin of replication
   3181..3199    -  promoter       T7 promoter: promoter for bacteriophage T7 RNA polymerase
   3207..3362    +  CDS            lacZα (fragment): LacZα fragment of β-galactosidase; lacZ fragment
   3367..3795    +  rep_origin     f1 ori (sequence partly withheld): f1 bacteriophage origin of replication; arrow indicates direction of (+) strand synthesis
   3848..3952    +  promoter       AmpR promoter: bla
   3953..4813    +  CDS            AmpR: β-lactamase; bla; confers resistance to ampicillin, carbenicillin, and related antibiotics
   4984..5572    +  rep_origin     ori: high-copy-number ColE1/pMB1/pBR322/pUC origin of replication
   5755..5847    +  CDS            lacI (fragment): lac repressor; lacI; The lac repressor binds to the lac operator to inhibit transcription in E. coli. This inhibition can be relieved by adding lactose or isopropyl-β-D-thiogalactopyranoside (IPTG).
   5860..5881    +  protein_bind   CAP binding site: CAP binding activates transcription in the presence of cAMP. E. coli catabolite activator protein
   5896..5926    +  promoter       lac promoter: promoter for the E. coli lac operon
   5934..5950    +  protein_bind   lac operator: The lac repressor binds to the lac operator to inhibit transcription in E. coli. This inhibition can be relieved by adding lactose or isopropyl-β-D-thiogalactopyranoside (IPTG). lac repressor encoded by lacI
   5995..6013    +  promoter       T3 promoter: promoter for bacteriophage T3 RNA polymerase
   6041..6267    +  promoter       RSV promoter: Rous sarcoma virus enhancer/promoter
   6268..6448    +  LTR            5' LTR (truncated): truncated 5' long terminal repeat (LTR) from HIV-1
   6495..6620    +  misc_feature   HIV-1 Ψ: packaging signal of human immunodeficiency virus type 1
   6604..6967    +  CDS            HIV-1 gag (fragment): gag protein from human immunodeficiency virus 1; gag
   7113..7346    +  misc_feature   RRE: The Rev response element (RRE) of HIV-1 allows for Rev-dependent mRNA export from the nucleus to the cytoplasm.
   7723..7749    +  CDS            Rev (fragment): human immunodeficiency virus 1 (HIV-1) Rev protein; rev; enhances nuclear export of unspliced and incompletely spliced viral mRNAs
   7753..7993    +  promoter       U6 promoter: RNA polymerase III promoter for human U6 snRNA
   8023..8098    +  misc_RNA       gRNA scaffold: guide RNA scaffold for the Streptococcus pyogenes CRISPR/Cas9 system
   8154..8271    +  misc_feature   cPPT/CTS: central polypurine tract and central termination sequence of HIV-1
