[The description below was written by a language model from this plasmid's Addgene catalogue record and pLannotate feature annotations shown in this document.]
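Description:
EEF2K gRNA (BRDN0001145953) is a third-generation lentiviral CRISPR guide plasmid built on the lentiGuide-Puro backbone and designed to deliver a single guide RNA against human EEF2K (eukaryotic elongation factor 2 kinase, also known as CaMKIII), with the guide designed against the NM_013302.3 reference transcript. The plasmid is about 8.3 kb. It is propagated in E. coli through a high-copy ColE1/pUC-type origin with ampicillin selection from the β-lactamase gene. An f1 origin, an SV40 origin and remnants of lac and phage T3/T7 promoter elements are carried over from the parental cloning vector.

The lentiviral transfer cassette begins with an RSV promoter fused to a truncated HIV-1 5' LTR, which makes genomic RNA production Tat-independent. This is followed by the Ψ packaging signal with a partial gag sequence, the Rev response element for Rev-dependent nuclear export, and a central polypurine tract. The cassette ends in a self-inactivating ΔU3 3' LTR. Within this unit, a human U6 RNA polymerase III promoter drives the EEF2K-specific spacer joined to the Streptococcus pyogenes gRNA scaffold. A separate EF-1α promoter with its first intron expresses puromycin N-acetyltransferase for selection of transduced mammalian cells, and a WPRE enhances transcript expression.

The plasmid does not encode Cas9. It is meant to be used together with a separate Cas9 lentivector such as lentiCas9-Blast, or in cells that already express Cas9, to disrupt EEF2K. It belongs to a human kinome gRNA collection generated with optimized sgRNA design rules intended to maximize on-target activity and reduce off-target effects.
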