Addgene plasmid #77857: EEF2K gRNA (BRDN0001145953)
Purpose: 3rd generation lentiviral gRNA plasmid targeting human EEF2K
Depositing lab: John Doench & David Root. Depositing organization: Broad Institute. Publication: Optimized sgRNA design to maximize activity and minimize off-target effects of CRISPR-Cas9. Doench JG, Fusi N, Sullender M, Hegde M, Vaimberg EW, Donovan KF, Smith I, Tothova Z, Wilen C, Orchard R, Virgin HW, Listgarten J, Root DE. Nat Biotechnol. 2016 Jan 18. doi: 10.1038/nbt.3437. PubMed 26780180.
Backbone
  Vector backbone: lentiGuide-Puro
  Backbone manufacturer: Zhang Lab (Addgene plasmid # 52963)
  Vector type: Mammalian Expression, Lentiviral, CRISPR
  Selectable markers: Puromycin
Growth in bacteria
  Bacterial resistance: Ampicillin, 100 μg/mL
  Growth temperature: 37°C
  Growth strain: DH5alpha
  Copy number: High Copy
Gene/Insert
  Gene/Insert name: EEF2K (alt names: EEF2K; NM_013302.3)
  gRNA/shRNA sequence: GTGTCGAGTAGCACGTTCGG
  Species: H. sapiens (human)
  Entrez Gene: EEF2K (a.k.a. CaMKIII, HSU93850, eEF-2K)
  Promoter: hU6
  Cloning method: Unknown
  Sequencing primers: 5′ U6-F; 3′ pS2-R
Terms and licenses: Academic/Nonprofit Terms; Industry Terms: Not Available to Industry
Depositor comments: The gRNA was designed to target the following Genbank reference sequence(s): NM_013302.3. Note that this plasmid does NOT contain Cas9. It should be used in conjunction with lentiCas9-Blast (Addgene #52962) or otherwise with cell lines already expressing Cas9. Browse the full kinome gRNA library at http://www.addgene.org/pooled-library/broadgpp-human-kinome/ or visit http://www.broadinstitute.org/rnai/public/ for detailed protocols and information.
How to cite: EEF2K gRNA (BRDN0001145953) was a gift from John Doench & David Root (Addgene plasmid # 77857 ; http://n2t.net/addgene:77857 ; RRID:Addgene_77857)
