>Addgene plasmid #77857 | EEF2K gRNA (BRDN0001145953) | depositor partial sequence | sequence record 145317 | Target Sequence
GTGTCGAGTAGCACGTTCGG
