>Addgene plasmid #77857 | EEF2K gRNA (BRDN0001145953) | addgene partial sequence | sequence record 188535 | hU6-F
AAGTAATAATTTCTTGGGTAGTTTGCAGTTTTAAAATTATGTTTTAAAATGGACTATCATATGCTTACCG
TAACTTGAAAGTATTTCGATTTCTTGGCTTTATATATCTTGTGGAAAGGACGAAACACCGGTGTCGAGTA
GCACGTTCGGGTTTTAGAGCTAGAAATAGCAAGTTAAAATAAGGCTAGTCCGTTATCAACTTGAAAAAGT
GGCACCGAGTCGGTGCTTTTTTAAGCTTGGCGTAACTAGATCTTGAGACAAATGGCAGTATTCATCCACA
ATTTTAAAAGAAAAGGGGGGATTGGGGGGTACAGTGCAGGGGAAAGAATAGTAGACATAATAGCAACAGA
CATACAAACTAAAGAATTACAAAAACAAATTACAAAAATTCAAAATTTTCGGGTTTATTACAGGGACAGC
AGAGATCCACTTTGGCGCCGGCTCGAGGGGGCCCGGGTGCAAAGATGGATAAAGTTTTAAACAGAGAGGA
ATCTTTGCAGCTAATGGACCTTCTAGGTCTTGAAAGGAGTGGGAATTGGCTCCGGTGCCCGTCAGTGGGC
AGAGCGCACA
